# Supplementary material for: Starvation enhances bacterial survival through drying and rewetting at the single cell level
Source: bioRxiv preprint, doi:10.64898/2026.01.12.697931, version 1 (2026-01-12)
Supplement: Dataset 3 [file 697931_file06.txt]

LOCUS       pPROBETT_T0-T1::PggnA-mNeonGreen 7570 bp ds-DNA     circular     07-JAN-2026
DEFINITION  .
COMMENT     Imported using the Genbank importer. File name: DatasetS3.txt
FEATURES             Location/Qualifiers
     misc_feature    208..251
                     /label="T1"
                     /ApEinfo_revcolor="#f58a5e"
                     /ApEinfo_fwdcolor="#f58a5e"
     misc_feature    complement(1152..1826)
                     /label="ori"
                     /ApEinfo_revcolor="#f8d3a9"
                     /ApEinfo_fwdcolor="#f8d3a9"
     misc_feature    2810..3808
                     /label="mob"
                     /ApEinfo_revcolor="#84b0dc"
                     /ApEinfo_fwdcolor="#84b0dc"
     misc_feature    complement(4350..5027)
                     /label="tetR"
                     /ApEinfo_revcolor="#faac61"
                     /ApEinfo_fwdcolor="#faac61"
     misc_feature    5031..6305
                     /label="tetA"
                     /ApEinfo_revcolor="#ffef86"
                     /ApEinfo_fwdcolor="#ffef86"
     misc_feature    6385..6479
                     /label="T0"
                     /ApEinfo_revcolor="#ff0000"
                     /ApEinfo_fwdcolor="#ff0000"
     misc_feature    6482..6917
                     /label="Region upstream of ggnA"
                     /ApEinfo_revcolor="#d6b295"
                     /ApEinfo_fwdcolor="#d6b295"
     misc_feature    6482..7004
                     /label="PggnA"
                     /ApEinfo_revcolor="#84b0dc"
                     /ApEinfo_fwdcolor="#84b0dc"
     misc_feature    6918..7004
                     /label="Beginning of ggnA"
                     /ApEinfo_revcolor="#9eafd2"
                     /ApEinfo_fwdcolor="#9eafd2"
     RBS             7005..7016
                     /label="RBS"
                     /ApEinfo_revcolor="#b7e6d7"
                     /ApEinfo_fwdcolor="#b7e6d7"
     CDS             7023..163
                     /label="mNeonGreen"
                     /ApEinfo_revcolor="#b1ff67"
                     /ApEinfo_fwdcolor="#b1ff67"
                     /translation="MVSKGEEDNMASLPATHELHIFGSINGVDFDMVGQGTGNPNDGYEELNLKSTKGDLQFSPWILVPHIGYGFHQYLPYPDGMSPFQAAMVDGSGYQVHRTMQFEDGASLTVNYRYTYEGSHIKGEAQVKGTGFPADGPVMTNSLTAADWCRSKKTYPNDKTIISTFKWSYTTGNGKRYRSTARTTYTFAKPMAANYLKNQPMYVFRKTELKHSKTELNFKEWQKAFTDVMGMDELYK*"
ORIGIN
        1 gacgtacacc tttgccaagc cgatggcggc gaactatctg aagaaccaac ccatgtatgt
       61 gttccggaag accgagctca agcattcgaa gacggagctg aattttaagg aatggcagaa
      121 ggcgtttacc gatgtgatgg ggatggatga gctctataag taaGGCATGG ATGAACTATA
      181 CAAATAGGAA TTAATTCCAG GCATCAAATA AAACGAAAGG CTCAGTCGAA AGACTGGGCC
      241 TTTCGTTTTA TCTGTTGTTT GTCGGTGAAC GCTCTCCTGA GTAGGACAAA TCCGCCGGGA
      301 GCGGATTTGA ACGTTGCGAA GCAACGGCCC GGAGGGTGGC GGGCAGGACG CCCGCCATAA
      361 ACTGCCAGGA ATTGGGGGCG GCCCCAGCTC CAATTCGCCC TATAGTGAGT CGTATTACGC
      421 GCGCTCACTG GCCGTCGTTT TACAACGTCG TGACTGGGAA AACCCTGGCG TTACCCAACT
      481 TAATCGCCTT GCAGCACATC CCCCTTTCGC CAGCTGGCGT AATAGCGAAG AGGCCCGCAC
      541 CGATCGCCCT TCCCAACAGT TGCGCAGCCT GAATGGCGAA TGGAAATTGT AAGCGTTAAT
      601 ATTTTGTTAA AATTCGCGTT AAATTTTTGT TAAATCAGCT CATTTTTTAA CCAATAGGCC
      661 GTACTGCGAT GAGTGGCAGG GCGGGGCGTA ATTTTTTTAA GGCAGTTATT GGTGCCCTTA
      721 AACGCCTGGT TGCTACGCCT GAATAAGTGA TAATAAGCGG ATGAATGGCA GAAATTCGAA
      781 AGCAAATTCG ACCCGGTCGT CGGTTCAGGG CAGGGTCGTT AAATAGCCGC TTATGTCTAT
      841 TGCTGGTTTA CCGGTTTATT GACTACCGGA AGCAGTGTGA CCGTGTGCTT CTCAAATGCC
      901 TGAGGCCAGT TTGCTCAGGC TCTCCCCGTG GAGGTAATAA TTGACGATAT GATCATTTAT
      961 TCTGCCTCCC AGAGCCTGAT AAAAACGGTG AATCCGTTAG CGAGGTGCCG CCGGCTTCCA
     1021 TTCAGGTCGA GGTGGCCCGG CTCCATGCAC CGCGACGCAA CGCGGGGAGG CAGACAAGGT
     1081 ATAGGGCGGC GAGGCGGCTA CAGCCGATAG TCTGGAACAG CGCACTTACG GGTTGCTGCG
     1141 CAACCCAAGT GCTACCGGCG CGGCAGCGTG ACCCGTGTCG GCGGCTCCAA CGGCTCGCCA
     1201 TCGTCCAGAA AACACGGCTC ATCGGGCATC GGCAGGCGCT GCTGCCCGCG CCGTTCCCAT
     1261 TCCTCCGTTT CGGTCAAGGC TGGCAGGTCT GGTTCCATGC CCGGAATGCC GGGCTGGCTG
     1321 GGCGGCTCCT CGCCGGGGCC GGTCGGTAGT TGCTGCTCGC CCGGATACAG GGTCGGGATG
     1381 CGGCGCAGGT CGCCATGCCC CAACAGCGAT TCGTCCTGGT CGTCGTGATC AACCACCACG
     1441 GCGGCACTGA ACACCGACAG GCGCAACTGG TCGCGGGGCT GGCCCCACGC CACGCGGTCA
     1501 TTGACCACGT AGGCCGACAC GGTGCCGGGG CCGTTGAGCT TCACGACGGA GATCCAGCGC
     1561 TCGGCCACCA AGTCCTTGAC TGCGTATTGG ACCGTCCGCA AAGAACGTCC GATGAGCTTG
     1621 GAAAGTGTCT TCTGGCTGAC CACCACGGCG TTCTGGTGGC CCATCTGCGC CACGAGGTGA
     1681 TGCAGCAGCA TTGCCGCCGT GGGTTTCCTC GCAATAAGCC CGGCCCACGC CTCATGCGCT
     1741 TTGCGTTCCG TTTGCACCCA GTGACCGGGC TTGTTCTTGG CTTGAATGCC GATTTCTCTG
     1801 GACTGCGTGG CCATGCTTAT CTCCATGCGG TAGGGGTGCC GCACGGTTGC GGCACCATGC
     1861 GCAATCAGCT GCAACTTTTC GGCAGCGCGA CAACAATTAT GCGTTGCGTA AAAGTGGCAG
     1921 TCAATTACAG ATTTTCTTTA ACCTACGCAA TGAGCTATTG CGGGGGGTGC CGCAATGAGC
     1981 TGTTGCGTAC CCCCCTTTTT TAAGTTGTTG ATTTTTAAGT CTTTCGCATT TCGCCCTATA
     2041 TCTAGTTCTT TGGTGCCCAA AGAAGGGCAC CCCTGCGGGG TTCCCCCACG CCTTCGGCGC
     2101 GGCTCCCCCT CCGGCAAAAA GTGGCCCCTC CGGGGCTTGT TGATCGACTG CGCGGCCTTC
     2161 GGCCTTGCCC AAGGTGGCGC TGCCCCCTTG GAACCCCCGC ACTCGCCGCC GTGAGGCTCG
     2221 GGGGGCAGGC GGGCGGGCTT CGCCCTTCGA CTGCCCCCAC TCGCATAGGC TTGGGTCGTT
     2281 CCAGGCGCGT CAAGGCCAAG CCGCTGCGCG GTCGCTGCGC GAGCCTTGAC CCGCCTTCCA
     2341 CTTGGTGTCC AACCGGCAAG CGAAGCGCGC AGGCCGCAGG CCGGAGGCTT TTCCCCAGAG
     2401 AAAATTAAAA AAATTGATGG GGCAAGGCCG CAGGCCGCGC AGTTGGAGCC GGTGGGTATG
     2461 TGGTCGAAGG CTGGGTAGCC GGTGGGCAAT CCCTGTGGTC AAGCTCGTGG GCAGGCGCAG
     2521 CCTGTCCATC AGCTTGTCCA GCAGGGTTGT CCACGGGCCG AGCGAAGCGA GCCAGCCGGT
     2581 GGCCGCTCGC GGCCATCGTC CACATATCCA CGGGCTGGCA AGGGAGCGCA GCGACCGCGC
     2641 AGGGCGAAGC CCGGAGAGCA AGCCCGTAGG GCGCCGCAGC CGCCGTAGGC GGTCACGACT
     2701 TTGCGAAGCA AAGTCTAGTG AGTATACTCA AGCATTGAGT GGCCCGCCGG AGGCACCGCC
     2761 TTGCGCTGCC CCCGTCGAGC CGGTTGGACA CCAAAAGGGA GGGGCAGGCA TGGCGGCATA
     2821 CGCGATCATG CGATGCAAGA AGCTGGCGAA AATGGGCAAC GTGGCGGCCA GTCTCAAGCA
     2881 CGCCTACCGC GAGCGCGAGA CGCCCAACGC TGACGCCAGC AGGACGCCAG AGAACGAGCA
     2941 CTGGGCGGCC AGCAGCACCG ATGAAGCGAT GGGCCGACTG CGCGAGTTGC TGCCAGAGAA
     3001 GCGGCGCAAG GACGCTGTGT TGGCGGTCGA GTACGTCATG ACGGCCAGCC CGGAATGGTG
     3061 GAAGTCGGCC AGCCAAGAAC AGCAGGCGGC GTTCTTCGAG AAGGCGCACA AGTGGCTGGC
     3121 GGACAAGTAC GGGGCGGATC GCATCGTGAC GGCCAGCATC CACCGTGACG AAACCAGCCC
     3181 GCACATGACC GCGTTCGTGG TGCCGCTGAC GCAGGACGGC AGGCTGTCGG CCAAGGAGTT
     3241 CATCGGCAAC AAAGCGCAGA TGACCCGCGA CCAGACCACG TTTGCGGCCG CTGTGGCCGA
     3301 TCTAGGGCTG CAACGGGGCA TCGAGGGCAG CAAGGCACGT CACACGCGCA TTCAGGCGTT
     3361 CTACGAGGCC CTGGAGCGGC CACCAGTGGG CCACGTCACC ATCAGCCCGC AAGCGGTCGA
     3421 GCCACGCGCC TATGCACCGC AGGGATTGGC CGAAAAGCTG GGAATCTCAA AGCGCGTTGA
     3481 GACGCCGGAA GCCGTGGCCG ACCGGCTGAC AAAAGCGGTT CGGCAGGGGT ATGAGCCTGC
     3541 CCTACAGGCC GCCGCAGGAG CGCGTGAGAT GCGCAAGAAG GCCGATCAAG CCCAAGAGAC
     3601 GGCCCGAGAC CTTCGGGAGC GCCTGAAGCC CGTTCTGGAC GCCCTGGGGC CGTTGAATCG
     3661 GGATATGCAG GCCAAGGCCG CCGCGATCAT CAAGGCCGTG GGCGAAAAGC TGCTGACGGA
     3721 ACAGCGGGAA GTCCAGCGCC AGAAACAGGC CCAGCGCCAG CAGGAACGCG GGCGCGCACA
     3781 TTTCCCCGAA AAGTGCCACC TGGGATGAAT GTCAGCTACT GGGCTATCTG GACAAGGGAA
     3841 AACGCAAGCG CAAAGAGAAA GCAGGTAGCT TGCAGTGGGC TTACATGGCG ATAGCTAGAC
     3901 TGGGCGGTTT TATGGACAGC AAGCGAACCG GAATTGCCAG CTGGGGCGCC CTCTGGTAAG
     3961 GTTGGGAAGC CCTGCAAAGT AAACTGGATG GCTTTCTTGC CGCCAAGGAT CTGATGGCGC
     4021 AGGGGATCAA GATCCCCCTC GACCGGGGAT CTATCTCATC TGCGCAAGGC AGAACGTGAA
     4081 GACGGCCGCC CTGGACCTCG CCCGCGAGCG CCAGGCGCAC GAGGCCGGCG CGCGGACCCG
     4141 CGCCACGGCC CACGAGCGGA CGCCGCAGCA GGAGCGCCAG AAGGCCGCCA GAGAGGCCGA
     4201 GCGCGGCCGT GAGGCTTGGA CGCTAGGGCA GGGCATGAAA AAGCCCGTAG CGGGCTGCTA
     4261 CGGGCGTCTG ACGCGGTGGA AAGGGGGAGG GGATGTTGTC TACATGGCTC TGCTGTAGTG
     4321 AGTGGGTTGC GCTCCGGCAG CGGTCCTGAT CAATCGTCAC CCTTTCTCGG TCCTTCAACG
     4381 TTCCTGACAA CGAGCCTCCT TTTCGCCAAT CCATCGACAA TCACCGCGAG TCCCTGCTCG
     4441 AACGCTGCGT CCGGACCGGC TTCGTCGAAG GCGTCTATCG CGGCCCGCAA CAGCGGCGAG
     4501 AGCGGAGCCT GTTCAACGGT GCCGCCGCGC TCGCCGGCAT CGCTGTCGCC GGCCTGCTCC
     4561 TCAAGCACGG CCCCAACAGT GAAGTAGCTG ATTGTCATCA GCGCATTGAC GGCGTCCCCG
     4621 GCCGAAAAAC CCGCCTCGCA GAGGAAGCGA AGCTGCGCGT CGGCCGTTTC CATCTGCGGT
     4681 GCGCCCGGTC GCGTGCCGGC ATGGATGCGC GCGCCATCGC GGTAGGCGAG CAGCGCCTGC
     4741 CTGAAGCTGC GGGCATTCCC GATCAGAAAT GAGCGCCAGT CGTCGTCGGC TCTCGGCACC
     4801 GAATGCGTAT GATTCTCCGC CAGCATGGCT TCGGCCAGTG CGTCGAGCAG CGCCCGCTTG
     4861 TTCCTGAAGT GCCAGTAAAG CGCCGGCTGC TGAACCCCCA ACCGTTCCGC CAGTTTGCGT
     4921 GTCGTCAGAC CGTCTACGCC GACCTCGTTC AACAGGTCCA GGGCGGCACG GATCACTGTA
     4981 TTCGGCTGCA ACTTTGTCAT GCTTGACACT TTATCACTGA TAAACATAAT ATGTCCACCA
     5041 ACTTATCAGT GATAAAGAAT CCGCGCGTTC AATCGGACCA GCGGAGGCTG GTCCGGAGGC
     5101 CAGACGTGAA ACCCAACATA CCCCTGATCG TAATTCTGAG CACTGTCGCG CTCGACGCTG
     5161 TCGGCATCGG CCTGATTATG CCGGTGCTGC CGGGCCTCCT GCGCGATCTG GTTCACTCGA
     5221 ACGACGTCAC CGCCCACTAT GGCATTCTGC TGGCGCTGTA TGCGTTGGTG CAATTTGCCT
     5281 GCGCACCTGT GCTGGGCGCG CTGTCGGATC GTTTCGGGCG GCGGCCAATC TTGCTCGTCT
     5341 CGCTGGCCGG CGCCACTGTG GACTACGCCA TCATGGCGAC AGCGCCTTTC CTTTGGGTTC
     5401 TCTATATCGG GCGGATCGTG GCCGGCATCA CCGGGGCGAC TGGGGCGGTA GCCGGCGCTT
     5461 ATATTGCCGA TATCACTGAT GGCGATGAGC GCGCGCGGCA CTTCGGCTTC ATGAGCGCCT
     5521 GTTTCGGGTT CGGGATGGTC GCGGGACCTG GGCTCGGTGG GCTGATGGGC GGTTTCTCCC
     5581 CCCACGCTCC GTTCTTCGCC GCGGCAGCCT TGAACGGCCT CAATTTCCTG ACGGGCTGTT
     5641 TCCTTTTGCC GGAGTCGCAC AAAGGCGAAC GCCGGCCGTT ACGCCGGGAG GCTCTCAACC
     5701 CGCTCGCTTC GTTCCGGTGG GCACGGGGCA TGACCGTCGT CGCCGCCCTG ATGGCGGTCT
     5761 TCTTCATCAT GCAACTTGTC GGACAGGTGC CGGCCGCGCT TTGGGTCATT TTCGGCGAGG
     5821 ATCGCTTTCA CTGGGACGCG ACCACGATCG GCATTTCGCT TGCCGCATTT GGCATTCTGC
     5881 ATTCACTCGC CCAGGCAATG ATCACCGGCC CTGTAGCCGC CCGGCTCGGC GAAAGGCGGG
     5941 CACTCATGCT CGGAATGATT GCCGACGGCA CAGGCTACAT CCTGCTTGCC TTCGCGACAC
     6001 GGGGATGGAT GGCGTTCCCG ATCATGGTCC TGCTTGCTTC GGGTGGCATC GGAATGCCGG
     6061 CGCTGCAAGC AATGTTGTCC AGGCAGGTGG ATGAGGAACG TCAGGGGCAG CTGCAAGGCT
     6121 CACTGGCGGC GCTCACCAGC CTGACCTCGA TCGTCGGACC CCTCCTCTTC ACGGCGATCT
     6181 ATGCGGCTTC TATAACAACG TGGAACGGGT GGGCATGGAT TGCAGGCGCT GCCCTCTACT
     6241 TGCTCTGCCT GCCGGCGCTG CGTCGCGGGC TTTGGAGCGG CGCAGGGCAA CGAGCCGATC
     6301 GCTGATCGTG GAAACGATAG GGACCTGCAG GCATGCAAGC TGACCTCGAG GGGGGGCCGC
     6361 AATTCCCAAT TCCCCAGGCA TCAAATTCTC ACCAATAAAA AACGCCCGGC GGCAACCGAG
     6421 CGTTCTGAAC AAATCCAGAT GGAGTTCTGA GGTCATTACT GGATCTATCA ACAGGAGTCC
     6481 AGACCATCCA GCCGGGCAAC CGGTCGAGCA ATACATCAGT TATATCCAGA TCCTGGGTGG
     6541 CCTCCAGCAG CTTGCCGGGC AACTGCGCCC ACACTTTTGG GGTAACCACC TCACTTACCT
     6601 GTGACATCCA TGACCTCCAT GAAAACCTTG AATAATGACG CCCCACCATA GGCCCGCCGC
     6661 TGCCGGGAAT GGGTTTGAAT AACTGCTGGT TTGCGCGGGC TACAGACCCA TAATTTGCGT
     6721 TCGACCTTGA CCTATCTAAC GCCCCGGCCA CGCAGCCCGC GGCGGGCGGT GAATGCCCAT
     6781 GCGCGCTTCA GGCCACGACT GCTTATAACT TATCGTTCTA AAACTCCACG GGTATGCCTG
     6841 GGTCAGTTTC AGGGTACCTG CGCGTTCAGC GCGCGATGTG TCGACCCCTC CCCAACGGAA
     6901 AAACCGGTAA GGACCTTATG TGTGGATTAG CTGGCGAGTT ACGCTTTGAT CATCAACCTG
     6961 CCGACCTGGC AGCGGTAGAA CGCATCACCC ATCACCTCGC CCCCaaagag gagaaattaa
     7021 gcatggtctc caagggcgag gaagataata tggcgtccct ccccgcgacg catgaactcc
     7081 atatcttcgg gtcgatcaac ggggtggact ttgatatggt ggggcaaggg acgggcaacc
     7141 ccaatgatgg ctacgaagag ctcaacctca agagcacgaa gggcgacctg cagtttagcc
     7201 cctggatcct ggtgccgcac atcgggtatg gcttccatca atatctgccc taccccgacg
     7261 ggatgtcccc gtttcaggcg gccatggtcg acggctcggg gtaccaagtg catcgcacga
     7321 tgcagtttga ggatggcgcc tccctgaccg tgaactatcg ctacacgtac gaaggcagcc
     7381 atatcaaggg ggaagcgcag gtgaagggca ccggctttcc ggcggacggg ccggtgatga
     7441 ccaattccct gacggccgcg gattggtgtc ggtccaagaa gacgtacccg aacgataaga
     7501 ccatcatcag cacgttcaag tggtcgtata ccaccggcaa cggcaagcgc taccgttcga
     7561 cggcccgcac
//
